Addgene plasmid #222624: pHIV-NAT-FLAG-CIP2A FL (sg2R)
Purpose: Lentiviral vector that expresses Flag-tagged sgRNA resistant CIP2A in mammalian cells
Depositing lab: Daniel Durocher. Depositing organization: Sinai Health System. Publication: The CIP2A-TOPBP1 axis safeguards chromosome stability and is a synthetic lethal target for BRCA-mutated cancer. Adam S, Rossi SE, Moatti N, De Marco Zompit M, Xue Y, Ng TF, Alvarez-Quilon A, Desjardins J, Bhaskaran V, Martino G, Setiaputra D, Noordermeer SM, Ohsumi TK, Hustedt N, Szilard RK, Chaudhary N, Munro M, Veloso A, Melo H, Yin SY, Papp R, Young JTF, Zinda M, Stucki M, Durocher D. Nat Cancer. 2021 Dec;2(12):1357-1371. doi: 10.1038/s43018-021-00266-w. Epub 2021 Nov 11. PubMed 35121901.
Backbone
  Vector backbone: pHIV-NAT-FLAG
  Backbone manufacturer: Ralph Scully
  Backbone size w/o insert (bp): 7856
  Total vector size (bp): 10574
  Vector type: Mammalian Expression, Lentiviral
  Selectable markers: Nourseothricin (clonNAT)
Growth in bacteria
  Bacterial resistance: Ampicillin, 100 μg/mL
  Growth temperature: 30°C
  Growth strain: NEB Stable
  Copy number: Unknown
Gene/Insert
  Gene/Insert name: CIP2A
  Species: H. sapiens (human)
  Insert size (bp): 2717
  Entrez Gene: CIP2A (a.k.a. KIAA1524, NOCIVA, p90)
  Promoter: EF-1-alpha promoter
  Tag / fusion protein: Flag (N terminal on insert)
  Cloning method: Other
  Sequencing primers: 5′ gcttggcacttgatgtaattctcc
Terms and licenses: Academic/Nonprofit Terms; Industry Terms: Not Available to Industry
How to cite: pHIV-NAT-FLAG-CIP2A FL (sg2R) was a gift from Daniel Durocher (Addgene plasmid # 222624 ; http://n2t.net/addgene:222624 ; RRID:Addgene_222624)
