[The description below was written by a language model from this plasmid's Addgene catalogue record and pLannotate feature annotations shown in this document.]
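Description:
pHIV-NAT-FLAG-CIP2A FL (sg2R) is an HIV-1-based lentiviral transfer plasmid of about 10.6 kb for stable expression of FLAG-tagged, full-length human CIP2A in mammalian cells. It is built on the pHIV-NAT-FLAG backbone and is propagated in E. coli through a high-copy ColE1/pUC-type origin with ampicillin selection (AmpR under its own bla promoter). The viral portion starts with a CMV enhancer/promoter placed upstream of a truncated 5' LTR, an arrangement that drives genomic RNA transcription in packaging cells. It is followed by the Ψ packaging signal with a gag fragment, the Rev response element for Rev-dependent nuclear export, and the cPPT/CTS. A nef-derived fragment and a second truncated LTR annotation close the provirus at the 3' end. As a transfer vector it carries no complete structural or enzymatic viral genes, so these must be provided in trans.

The payload is a bicistronic cassette driven by the EF-1α promoter. A FLAG epitope (annotated as a fragment of 3xFLAG) is fused to the N terminus of the roughly 2.7 kb CIP2A coding sequence. An EMCV IRES then directs translation of a streptothricin acetyltransferase gene, which confers the nourseothricin (clonNAT) resistance used to select transduced cells. A CD52 coding sequence is also annotated just downstream of the resistance gene, but the record does not explain its role. The "sg2R" designation and stated purpose indicate that the CIP2A sequence is resistant to a specific sgRNA, although the exact changes are not given. This makes the construct suited to re-expression or complementation experiments in cells where endogenous CIP2A is targeted by CRISPR. The associated work concerns the CIP2A-TOPBP1 axis in chromosome stability and BRCA-mutated cancer.
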