Features (pLannotate 1.2.2; 21 found; start..end, strand, type, name):
    490..1350    -  CDS            AmpR: β-lactamase; bla; confers resistance to ampicillin, carbenicillin, and related antibiotics
   1351..1455    -  promoter       AmpR promoter: bla
   1514..1566    -  misc_feature   bom (fragment): basis of mobility region from pBR322
   1721..2100    +  enhancer       CMV enhancer: human cytomegalovirus immediate early enhancer
   2101..2300    +  promoter       CMV promoter: human cytomegalovirus (CMV) immediate early promoter
   2318..2498    +  LTR            5' LTR (truncated): truncated 5' long terminal repeat (LTR) from HIV-1
   2545..2670    +  misc_feature   HIV-1 Ψ: packaging signal of human immunodeficiency virus type 1
   2654..2992    +  CDS            HIV-1 gag (fragment): gag protein from human immunodeficiency virus 1; gag
   3167..3400    +  misc_feature   RRE: The Rev response element (RRE) of HIV-1 allows for Rev-dependent mRNA export from the nucleus to the cytoplasm.
   3777..3877    +  CDS            Rev (fragment): human immunodeficiency virus 1 (HIV-1) Rev protein; rev; enhances nuclear export of unspliced and incompletely spliced viral mRNAs
   3927..4044    +  misc_feature   cPPT/CTS: central polypurine tract and central termination sequence of HIV-1
   4107..5285    +  promoter       EF-1α promoter: strong constitutive promoter for human elongation factor EF-1α
   5299..5323    +  CDS            3xFLAG (fragment): three tandem FLAG® epitope tags
   5348..8062    +  CDS            CIP2A (sequence withheld): CIP2A_HUMAN - Also known as KIAA1524. Experimental evidence at protein level: Swiss-Prot protein existence level 1. Oncoprotein that inhibits PP2A and stabilizes MYC in human malignancies. Promotes anchorage-independent cell growth and tumor formation. From Homo sapiens (Human).
   8112..8698    +  misc_feature   IRES2: internal ribosome entry site (IRES) of the encephalomyocarditis virus (EMCV)
   8687..9268    +  CDS            sta: STA_STRLA - Experimental evidence at protein level: Swiss-Prot protein existence level 1. Involved in resistance to streptothricin, a broad-spectrum antibiotic produced by streptomycetes. Detoxifies streptothricin via acetylation of the beta amino group of the first beta-lysyl moiety of streptothricin. From Streptomyces lavendulae.
   9332..9514    +  CDS            CD52: CD52_HUMAN - Also known as CDW52, HE5. Experimental evidence at protein level: Swiss-Prot protein existence level 1. May play a role in carrying and orienting carbohydrate, as well as having a more specific role. From Homo sapiens (Human).
   9530..9551    +  misc_feature   MCS (fragment): pBluescript multiple cloning site
   9553..10053   +  CDS            nef (fragment): NEF_HV1LA - Experimental evidence at protein level: Swiss-Prot protein existence level 1. Extracellular Nef protein targets CD4(+) T-lymphocytes for apoptosis by interacting with CXCR4 surface receptors. From Human immunodeficiency virus type 1 group M subtype B (isolate Lai) (HIV-1).
  10060..10240   +  LTR            5' LTR (truncated): truncated 5' long terminal repeat (LTR) from HIV-1
  10302..319     -  rep_origin     ori (across the origin): high-copy-number ColE1/pMB1/pBR322/pUC origin of replication
>Addgene plasmid #222624 | pHIV-NAT-FLAG-CIP2A FL (sg2R) | addgene full sequence | sequence record 439544 | Addgene NGS Result
TCAGCCCGACCGCTGCGCCTTATCCGGTAACTATCGTCTTGAGTCCAACCCGGTAAGACACGACTTATCG
CCACTGGCAGCAGCCACTGGTAACAGGATTAGCAGAGCGAGGTATGTAGGCGGTGCTACAGAGTTCTTGA
AGTGGTGGCCTAACTACGGCTACACTAGAAGAACAGTATTTGGTATCTGCGCTCTGCTGAAGCCAGTTAC
CTTCGGAAAAAGAGTTGGTAGCTCTTGATCCGGCAAACAAACCACCGCTGGTAGCGGTGGTTTTTTTGTT
TGCAAGCAGCAGATTACGCGCAGAAAAAAAGGATCTCAAGAAGATCCTTTGATCTTTTCTACGGGGTCTG
ACGCTCAGTGGAACGAAAACTCACGTTAAGGGATTTTGGTCATGAGATTATCAAAAAGGATCTTCACCTA
GATCCTTTTAAATTAAAAATGAAGTTTTAAATCAATCTAAAGTATATATGAGTAAACTTGGTCTGACAGT
TACCAATGCTTAATCAGTGAGGCACCTATCTCAGCGATCTGTCTATTTCGTTCATCCATAGTTGCCTGAC
TCCCCGTCGTGTAGATAACTACGATACGGGAGGGCTTACCATCTGGCCCCAGTGCTGCAATGATACCGCG
AGACCCACGCTCACCGGCTCCAGATTTATCAGCAATAAACCAGCCAGCCGGAAGGGCCGAGCGCAGAAGT
GGTCCTGCAACTTTATCCGCCTCCATCCAGTCTATTAATTGTTGCCGGGAAGCTAGAGTAAGTAGTTCGC
CAGTTAATAGTTTGCGCAACGTTGTTGCCATTGCTACAGGCATCGTGGTGTCACGCTCGTCGTTTGGTAT
GGCTTCATTCAGCTCCGGTTCCCAACGATCAAGGCGAGTTACATGATCCCCCATGTTGTGCAAAAAAGCG
GTTAGCTCCTTCGGTCCTCCGATCGTTGTCAGAAGTAAGTTGGCCGCAGTGTTATCACTCATGGTTATGG
CAGCACTGCATAATTCTCTTACTGTCATGCCATCCGTAAGATGCTTTTCTGTGACTGGTGAGTACTCAAC
CAAGTCATTCTGAGAATAGTGTATGCGGCGACCGAGTTGCTCTTGCCCGGCGTCAATACGGGATAATACC
GCGCCACATAGCAGAACTTTAAAAGTGCTCATCATTGGAAAACGTTCTTCGGGGCGAAAACTCTCAAGGA
TCTTACCGCTGTTGAGATCCAGTTCGATGTAACCCACTCGTGCACCCAACTGATCTTCAGCATCTTTTAC
TTTCACCAGCGTTTCTGGGTGAGCAAAAACAGGAAGGCAAAATGCCGCAAAAAAGGGAATAAGGGCGACA
CGGAAATGTTGAATACTCATACTCTTCCTTTTTCAATATTATTGAAGCATTTATCAGGGTTATTGTCTCA
TGAGCGGATACATATTTGAATGTATTTAGAAAAATAAACAAATAGGGGTTCCGCGCACATTTCCCCGAAA
AGTGCCACCTGACGTCGACGGATCGGGAGATCTCCCGATCCCCTATGGTGCACTCTCAGTACAATCTGCT
CTGATGCCGCATAGTTAAGCCAGTATCTGCTCCCTGCTTGTGTGTTGGAGGTCGCTGAGTAGTGCGCGAG
CAAAATTTAAGCTACAACAAGGCAAGGCTTGACCGACAATTGCATGAAGAATCTGCTTAGGGTTAGGCGT
TTTGCGCTGCTTCGCGATGTACGGGCCAGATATACGCGTTGACATTGATTATTGACTAGTTATTAATAGT
AATCAATTACGGGGTCATTAGTTCATAGCCCATATATGGAGTTCCGCGTTACATAACTTACGGTAAATGG
CCCGCCTGGCTGACCGCCCAACGACCCCCGCCCATTGACGTCAATAATGACGTATGTTCCCATAGTAACG
CCAATAGGGACTTTCCATTGACGTCAATGGGTGGAGTATTTACGGTAAACTGCCCACTTGGCAGTACATC
AAGTGTATCATATGCCAAGTACGCCCCCTATTGACGTCAATGACGGTAAATGGCCCGCCTGGCATTATGC
CCAGTACATGACCTTATGGGACTTTCCTACTTGGCAGTACATCTACGTATTAGTCATCGCTATTACCATG
GTGATGCGGTTTTGGCAGTACATCAATGGGCGTGGATAGCGGTTTGACTCACGGGGATTTCCAAGTCTCC
ACCCCATTGACGTCAATGGGAGTTTGTTTTGGCACCAAAATCAACGGGACTTTCCAAAATGTCGTAACAA
CTCCGCCCCATTGACGCAAATGGGCGGTAGGCGTGTACGGTGGGAGGTCTATATAAGCAGCGCGTTTTGC
CTGTACTGGGTCTCTCTGGTTAGACCAGATCTGAGCCTGGGAGCTCTCTGGCTAACTAGGGAACCCACTG
CTTAAGCCTCAATAAAGCTTGCCTTGAGTGCTTCAAGTAGTGTGTGCCCGTCTGTTGTGTGACTCTGGTA
ACTAGAGATCCCTCAGACCCTTTTAGTCAGTGTGGAAAATCTCTAGCAGTGGCGCCCGAACAGGGACTTG
AAAGCGAAAGGGAAACCAGAGGAGCTCTCTCGACGCAGGACTCGGCTTGCTGAAGCGCGCACGGCAAGAG
GCGAGGGGCGGCGACTGGTGAGTACGCCAAAAATTTTGACTAGCGGAGGCTAGAAGGAGAGAGATGGGTG
CGAGAGCGTCAGTATTAAGCGGGGGAGAATTAGATCGCGATGGGAAAAAATTCGGTTAAGGCCAGGGGGA
AAGAAAAAATATAAATTAAAACATATAGTATGGGCAAGCAGGGAGCTAGAACGATTCGCAGTTAATCCTG
GCCTGTTAGAAACATCAGAAGGCTGTAGACAAATACTGGGACAGCTACAACCATCCCTTCAGACAGGATC
AGAAGAACTTAGATCATTATATAATACAGTAGCAACCCTCTATTGTGTGCATCAAAGGATAGAGATAAAA
GACACCAAGGAAGCTTTAGACAAGATAGAGGAAGAGCAAAACAAAAGTAAGACCACCGCACAGCAAGCGG
CCGGCCGCTGATCTTCAGACCTGGAGGAGGAGATATGAGGGACAATTGGAGAAGTGAATTATATAAATAT
AAAGTAGTAAAAATTGAACCATTAGGAGTAGCACCCACCAAGGCAAAGAGAAGAGTGGTGCAGAGAGAAA
AAAGAGCAGTGGGAATAGGAGCTTTGTTCCTTGGGTTCTTGGGAGCAGCAGGAAGCACTATGGGCGCAGC
GTCAATGACGCTGACGGTACAGGCCAGACAATTATTGTCTGGTATAGTGCAGCAGCAGAACAATTTGCTG
AGGGCTATTGAGGCGCAACAGCATCTGTTGCAACTCACAGTCTGGGGCATCAAGCAGCTCCAGGCAAGAA
TCCTGGCTGTGGAAAGATACCTAAAGGATCAACAGCTCCTGGGGATTTGGGGTTGCTCTGGAAAACTCAT
TTGCACCACTGCTGTGCCTTGGAATGCTAGTTGGAGTAATAAATCTCTGGAACAGATTTGGAATCACACG
ACCTGGATGGAGTGGGACAGAGAAATTAACAATTACACAAGCTTAATACACTCCTTAATTGAAGAATCGC
AAAACCAGCAAGAAAAGAATGAACAAGAATTATTGGAATTAGATAAATGGGCAAGTTTGTGGAATTGGTT
TAACATAACAAATTGGCTGTGGTATATAAAATTATTCATAATGATAGTAGGAGGCTTGGTAGGTTTAAGA
ATAGTTTTTGCTGTACTTTCTATAGTGAATAGAGTTAGGCAGGGATATTCACCATTATCGTTTCAGACCC
ACCTCCCAACCCCGAGGGGACCCGACAGGCCCGAAGGAATAGAAGAAGAAGGTGGAGAGAGAGACAGAGA
CAGATCCATTCGATTAGTGAACGGATCGGCACTGCGTGCGCCAATTCTGCAGACAAATGGCAGTATTCAT
CCACAATTTTAAAAGAAAAGGGGGGATTGGGGGGTACAGTGCAGGGGAAAGAATAGTAGACATAATAGCA
ACAGACATACAAACTAAAGAATTACAAAAACAAATTACAAAAATTCAAAATTTTCGGGTTTATTACAGGG
ACAGCAGAGATCCAGTTTGGTTAGTACCGGGCCCGCTCTAGCGTGAGGCTCCGGTGCCCGTCAGTGGGCA
GAGCGCACATCGCCCACAGTCCCCGAGAAGTTGGGGGGAGGGGTCGGCAATTGAACCGGTGCCTAGAGAA
GGTGGCGCGGGGTAAACTGGGAAAGTGATGTCGTGTACTGGCTCCGCCTTTTTCCCGAGGGTGGGGGAGA
ACCGTATATAAGTGCAGTAGTCGCCGTGAACGTTCTTTTTCGCAACGGGTTTGCCGCCAGAACACAGGTA
AGTGCCGTGTGTGGTTCCCGCGGGCCTGGCCTCTTTACGGGTTATGGCCCTTGCGTGCCTTGAATTACTT
CCACCTGGCTGCAGTACGTGATTCTTGATCCCGAGCTTCGGGTTGGAAGTGGGTGGGAGAGTTCGAGGCC
TTGCGCTTAAGGAGCCCCTTCGCCTCGTGCTTGAGTTGAGGCCTGGCCTGGGCGCTGGGGCCGCCGCGTG
CGAATCTGGTGGCACCTTCGCGCCTGTCTCGCTGCTTTCGATAAGTCTCTAGCCATTTAAAATTTTTGAT
GACCTGCTGCGACGCTTTTTTTCTGGCAAGATAGTCTTGTAAATGCGGGCCAAGATCTGCACACTGGTAT
TTCGGTTTTTGGGGCCGCGGGCGGCGACGGGGCCCGTGCGTCCCAGCGCACATGTTCGGCGAGGCGGGGC
CTGCGAGCGCGGCCACCGAGAATCGGACGGGGGTAGTCTCAAGCTGGCCGGCCTGCTCTGGTGCCTGGCC
TCGCGCCGCCGTGTATCGCCCCGCCCTGGGCGGCAAGGCTGGCCCGGTCGGCACCAGTTGCGTGAGCGGA
AAGATGGCCGCTTCCCGGCCCTGCTGCAGGGAGCTCAAAATGGAGGACGCGGCGCTCGGGAGAGCGGGCG
GGTGAGTCACCCACACAAAGGAAAAGGGCCTTTCCGTCCTCAGCCGTCGCTTCATGTGACTCCACGGAGT
ACCGGGCGCCGTCCAGGCACCTCGATTAGTTCTCGAGCTTTTGGAGTACGTCGTCTTTAGGTTGGGGGGA
GGGGTTTTATGCGATGGAGTTTCCCCACACTGAGTGGGTGGAGACTGAAGTTAGGCCAGCTTGGCACTTG
ATGTAATTCTCCTTGGAATTTGCCCTTTTTGAGTTTGGATCTTGGTTCATTCTCAAGCCTCAGACAGTGG
TTCAAAGTTTTTTTCTTCCATTTCAGGTGTCGTGAGCGGCCGCACCATGGACTACAAAGACGATGACGAT
AAAGCCGCCAGTTTAAACGGCGCGCCA
[2715 nt withheld, positions 5348-8062]
TAAGAATTCATCGACGTTAACTATTCTAGAGTACCCGGGCTAGGATCCGCCCCTCTCCCTCCCCCCCCCC
TAACGTTACTGGCCGAAGCCGCTTGGAATAAGGCCGGTGTGCGTTTGTCTATATGTTATTTTCCACCATA
TTGCCGTCTTTTGGCAATGTGAGGGCCCGGAAACCTGGCCCTGTCTTCTTGACGAGCATTCCTAGGGGTC
TTTCCCCTCTCGCCAAAGGAATGCAAGGTCTGTTGAATGTCGTGAAGGAAGCAGTTCCTCTGGAAGCTTC
TTGAAGACAAACAACGTCTGTAGCGACCCTTTGCAGGCAGCGGAACCCCCCACCTGGCGACAGGTGCCTC
TGCGGCCAAAAGCCACGTGTATAAGATACACCTGCAAAGGCGGCACAACCCCAGTGCCACGTTGTGAGTT
GGATAGTTGTGGAAAGAGTCAAATGGCTCTCCTCAAGCGTATTCAACAAGGGGCTGAAGGATGCCCAGAA
GGTACCCCATTGTATGGGATCTGATCTGGGGCCTCGGTACACATGCTTTACATGTGTTTAGTCGAGGTTA
AAAAAACGTCTAGGCCCCCCGAACCACGGGGACGTGGTTTTCCTTTGAAAAACACGATGATAATATGGCC
ACAACCATGGGCACCACCCTGGACGACACGGCTTACCGATACCGCACCAGTGTCCCTGGGGACGCCGAGG
CCATCGAGGCACTGGATGGGTCCTTCACCACCGACACCGTCTTCCGCGTCACCGCCACCGGGGACGGCTT
CACCCTGCGGGAGGTGCCGGTGGACCCGCCCCTGACCAAGGTGTTCCCCGACGACGAATCGGACGACGAA
TCGGACGACGGGGAGGACGGCGACCCGGACTCCCGGACGTTCGTCGCGTACGGGGACGACGGCGACCTGG
CGGGCTTCGTGGTCGTCTCGTACTCCGGCTGGAACCGCCGGCTGACCGTCGAGGACATTGAGGTAGCACC
CGAGCACAGGGGACACGGGGTGGGACGGGCATTGATGGGACTGGCTACCGAGTTCGCCAGAGAACGGGGA
GCTGGTCATCTTTGGCTCGAAGTCACCAACGTCAACGCACCGGCGATCCACGCTTACCGGCGGATGGGGT
TCACCCTCTGCGGCCTGGACACCGCCCTGTACGACGGCACCGCCTCGGACGGCGAGCAGGCGCTCTACAT
GTCCATGCCCTGCCCCGGCAGTGGCGAGGGCAGAGGAAGTCTGCTAACATGCGGTGACGTCGAGGAGAAT
CCTGGCCCAATGAAGCGCTTCCTCTTCCTCCTACTCACCATCAGCCTCCTGGTTATGGTACAGATACAAA
CTGGACTCTCAGGACAAAACGACACCAGCCAAACCAGCAGCCCCTCAGCATCCAGCAACATAAGCGGAGG
CATTTTCCTTTTCTTCGTGGCTAATGCCATAATCCACCTCTTCTGCTTCAGTTGAGGCGCGCCAAATTTA
TCGATACCGTCGACCTCGATCGAGACCTAGAAAAACATGGAGCAATCACAAGTAGCAATACAGCAGCTAC
CAATGCTGATTGTGCCTGGCTAGAAGCACAAGAGGAGGAGGAGGTGGGTTTTCCAGTCACACCTCAGGTA
CCTTTAAGACCAATGACTTACAAGGCAGCTGTAGATCTTAGCCACTTTTTAAAAGAAAAGGGGGGACTGG
AAGGGCTAATTCACTCCCAACGAAGACAAGATATCCTTGATCTGTGGATCTACCACACACAAGGCTACTT
CCCTGATTGGCAGAACTACACACCAGGGCCAGGGATCAGATATCCACTGACCTTTGGATGGTGCTACAAG
CTAGTACCAGTTGAGCAAGAGAAGGTAGAAGAAGCCAATGAAGGAGAGAACACCCGCTTGTTACACCCTG
TGAGCCTGCATGGGATGGATGACCCGGAGAGAGAAGTATTAGAGTGGAGGTTTGACAGCCGCCTAGCATT
TCATCACATGGCCCGAGAGCTGCATCCGGACTGTACTGGGTCTCTCTGGTTAGACCAGATCTGAGCCTGG
GAGCTCTCTGGCTAACTAGGGAACCCACTGCTTAAGCCTCAATAAAGCTTGCCTTGAGTGCTTCAAGTAG
TGTGTGCCCGTCTGTTGTGTGACTCTGGTAACTAGAGATCCCTCAGACCCTTTTAGTCAGTGTGGAAAAT
CTCTAGCAGCATGTGAGCAAAAGGCCAGCAAAAGGCCAGGAACCGTAAAAAGGCCGCGTTGCTGGCGTTT
TTCCATAGGCTCCGCCCCCCTGACGAGCATCACAAAAATCGACGCTCAAGTCAGAGGTGGCGAAACCCGA
CAGGACTATAAAGATACCAGGCGTTTCCCCCTGGAAGCTCCCTCGTGCGCTCTCCTGTTCCGACCCTGCC
GCTTACCGGATACCTGTCCGCCTTTCTCCCTTCGGGAAGCGTGGCGCTTTCTCATAGCTCACGCTGTAGG
TATCTCAGTTCGGTGTAGGTCGTTCGCTCCAAGCTGGGCTGTGTGCACGAACCCCCCGT
